>Addgene plasmid #191102 | pLenti-PE2max-BSD | addgene full sequence | sequence record 373449 | Addgene NGS Result
GTTACACCCTGTGAGCCTGCATGGGATGGATGACCCGGAGAGAGAAGTATTAGAGTGGAGGTTTGACAGC
CGCCTAGCATTTCATCACATGGCCCGAGAGCTGCATCCGGACTGTACTGGGTCTCTCTGGTTAGACCAGA
TCTGAGCCTGGGAGCTCTCTGGCTAACTAGGGAACCCACTGCTTAAGCCTCAATAAAGCTTGCCTTGAGT
GCTTCAAGTAGTGTGTGCCCGTCTGTTGTGTGACTCTGGTAACTAGAGATCCCTCAGACCCTTTTAGTCA
GTGTGGAAAATCTCTAGCAGGGCCCGTTTAAACCCGCTGATCAGCCTCGACTGTGCCTTCTAGTTGCCAG
CCATCTGTTGTTTGCCCCTCCCCCGTGCCTTCCTTGACCCTGGAAGGTGCCACTCCCACTGTCCTTTCCT
AATAAAATGAGGAAATTGCATCGCATTGTCTGAGTAGGTGTCATTCTATTCTGGGGGGTGGGGTGGGGCA
GGACAGCAAGGGGGAGGATTGGGAAGACAATAGCAGGCATGCTGGGGATGCGGTGGGCTCTATGGCTTCT
GAGGCGGAAAGAACCAGCTGGGGCTCTAGGGGGTATCCCC
[124 nt withheld, positions 601-724]
C
[91 nt withheld, positions 726-816]
A
[49 nt withheld, positions 818-866]
CCTTTGACGTTGGAGTCCACGTTCTTT
[37 nt withheld, positions 894-930]
ACCCTATCTCGGTCTATTCTTTTGATTTATAAGGGATTTTGCCGATTTCGGCCTATTGGTTAAAAAATGA
GCTGATTTAACAAAAATTTAACGCGAATTAATTCTGTGGAATGTGTGTCAGTTAGGGTGTGGAAAGTCCC
CAGGCTCCCCAGCAGGCAGAAGTATGCAAAGCATGCATCTCAATTAGTCAGCAACCAGGTGTGGAAAGTC
CCCAGGCTCCCCAGCAGGCAGAAGTATGCAAAGCATGCATCTCAATTAGTCAGCAACCATAGTCCCGCCC
CTAACTCCGCCCAGTTCCGCCCATTCTCCGCCCCATGGCTGACTAATTTTTTTTATTTATGCAGAGGCCG
AGGCCGCCTCTGCCTCTGAGCTATTCCAGAAGTAGTGAGGAGGCTTTTTTGGAGGCCTAGGCTTTTGCAA
AAAGCTCCCGGGAGCTTGTATATCCATTTTCGGATCTGATCAGCACGTGTTGACAATTAATCATCGGCAT
AGTATATCGGCATAGTATAATACGACAAGGTGAGGAACTAAACCATGGCCAAGTTGACCAGTGCCGTTCC
GGTGCTCACCGCGCGCGACGTCGCCGGAGCGGTCGAGTTCTGGACCGACCGGCTCGGGTTCTCCCGGGAC
TTCGTGGAGGACGACTTCGCCGGTGTGGTCCGGGACGACGTGACCCTGTTCATCAGCGCGGTCCAGGACC
AGGTGGTGCCGGACAACACCCTGGCCTGGGTGTGGGTGCGCGGCCTGGACGAGCTGTACGCCGAGTGGTC
GGAGGTCGTGTCCACGAACTTCCGGGACGCCTCCGGGCCGGCCATGACCGAGATCGGCGAGCAGCCGTGG
GGGCGGGAGTTCGCCCTGCGCGACCCGGCCGGCAACTGCGTGCACTTCGTGGCCGAGGAGCAGGACTGAC
ACGTGCTACGAGATTTCGATTCCACCGCCGCCTTCTATGAAAGGTTGGGCTTCGGAATCGTTTTCCGGGA
CGCCGGCTGGATGATCCTCCAGCGCGGGGATCTCATGCTGGAGTTCTTCGCCCACCCCAACTTGTTTATT
GCAGCTTATAATGGTTACAAATAAAGCAATAGCATCACAAATTTCACAAATAAAGCATTTTTTTCACTGC
ATTCTAGTTGTGGTTTGTCCAAACTCATCAATGTATCTTATCATGTCTGTATACCGTCGACCTCTAGCTA
GAGCTTGGCGTAATCATGGTCATAGCTGTTTCCTGTGTGAAATTGTTATCCGCTCACAATTCCACACAAC
ATACGAGCCGGAAGCATAAAGTGTAAAGCCTGGGGTGCCTAATGAGTGAGCTAACTCACATTAATTGCGT
TGCGCTCACTGCCCGCTTTCCAGTCGGGAAACCTGTCGTGCCAGCTGCATTAATGAATCGGCCAACGCGC
GGGGAGAGGCGGTTTGCGTATTGGGCGCTCTTCCGCTTCCTCGCTCACTGACTCGCTGCGCTCGGTCGTT
CGGCTGCGGCGAGCGGTATCAGCTCACTCAAAGGCGGTAATACGGTTATCCACAGAATCAGGGGATAACG
CAGGAAAGAACATGTGAGCAAAAGGCCAGCAAAAGGCCAGGAACCGTAAAAAGGCCGCGTTGCTGGCGTT
TTTCCATAGGCTCCGCCCCCCTGACGAGCATCACAAAAATCGACGCTCAAGTCAGAGGTGGCGAAACCCG
ACAGGACTATAAAGATACCAGGCGTTTCCCCCTGGAAGCTCCCTCGTGCGCTCTCCTGTTCCGACCCTGC
CGCTTACCGGATACCTGTCCGCCTTTCTCCCTTCGGGAAGCGTGGCGCTTTCTCATAGCTCACGCTGTAG
GTATCTCAGTTCGGTGTAGGTCGTTCGCTCCAAGCTGGGCTGTGTGCACGAACCCCCCGTTCAGCCCGAC
CGCTGCGCCTTATCCGGTAACTATCGTCTTGAGTCCAACCCGGTAAGACACGACTTATCGCCACTGGCAG
CAGCCACTGGTAACAGGATTAGCAGAGCGAGGTATGTAGGCGGTGCTACAGAGTTCTTGAAGTGGTGGCC
TAACTACGGCTACACTAGAAGAACAGTATTTGGTATCTGCGCTCTGCTGAAGCCAGTTACCTTCGGAAAA
AGAGTTGGTAGCTCTTGATCCGGCAAACAAACCACCGCTGGTAGCGGTGGTTTTTTTGTTTGCAAGCAGC
AGATTACGCGCAGAAAAAAAGGATCTCAAGAAGATCCTTTGATCTTTTCTACGGGGTCTGACGCTCAGTG
GAACGAAAACTCACGTTAAGGGATTTTGGTCATGAGATTATCAAAAAGGATCTTCACCTAGATCCTTTTA
AATTAAAAATGAAGTTTTAAATCAATCTAAAGTATATATGAGTAAACTTGGTCTGACAGTTACCAATGCT
TAATCAGTGAGGCACCTATCTCAGCGATCTGTCTATTTCGTTCATCCATAGTTGCCTGACTCCCCGTCGT
GTAGATAACTACGATACGGGAGGGCTTACCATCTGGCCCCAGTGCTGCAATGATACCGCGAGACCCACGC
TCACCGGCTCCAGATTTATCAGCAATAAACCAGCCAGCCGGAAGGGCCGAGCGCAGAAGTGGTCCTGCAA
CTTTATCCGCCTCCATCCAGTCTATTAATTGTTGCCGGGAAGCTAGAGTAAGTAGTTCGCCAGTTAATAG
TTTGCGCAACGTTGTTGCCATTGCTACAGGCATCGTGGTGTCACGCTCGTCGTTTGGTATGGCTTCATTC
AGCTCCGGTTCCCAACGATCAAGGCGAGTTACATGATCCCCCATGTTGTGCAAAAAAGCGGTTAGCTCCT
TCGGTCCTCCGATCGTTGTCAGAAGTAAGTTGGCCGCAGTGTTATCACTCATGGTTATGGCAGCACTGCA
TAATTCTCTTACTGTCATGCCATCCGTAAGATGCTTTTCTGTGACTGGTGAGTACTCAACCAAGTCATTC
TGAGAATAGTGTATGCGGCGACCGAGTTGCTCTTGCCCGGCGTCAATACGGGATAATACCGCGCCACATA
GCAGAACTTTAAAAGTGCTCATCATTGGAAAACGTTCTTCGGGGCGAAAACTCTCAAGGATCTTACCGCT
GTTGAGATCCAGTTCGATGTAACCCACTCGTGCACCCAACTGATCTTCAGCATCTTTTACTTTCACCAGC
GTTTCTGGGTGAGCAAAAACAGGAAGGCAAAATGCCGCAAAAAAGGGAATAAGGGCGACACGGAAATGTT
GAATACTCATACTCTTCCTTTTTCAATATTATTGAAGCATTTATCAGGGTTATTGTCTCATGAGCGGATA
CATATTTGAATGTATTTAGAAAAATAAACAAATAGGGGTTCCGCGCACATTTCCCCGAAAAGTGCCACCT
GACGTCGACGGATCGGGAGATCTCCCGATCCCCTATGGTGCACTCTCAGTACAATCTGCTCTGATGCCGC
ATAGTTAAGCCAGTATCTGCTCCCTGCTTGTGTGTTGGAGGTCGCTGAGTAGTGCGCGAGCAAAATTTAA
GCTACAACAAGGCAAGGCTTGACCGACAATTGCATGAAGAATCTGCTTAGGGTTAGGCGTTTTGCGCTGC
TTCGCGATGTACGGGCCAGATATACGCGTTGACATTGATTATTGACTAGTTATTAATAGTAATCAATTAC
GGGGTCATTAGTTCATAGCCCATATATGGAGTTCCGCGTTACATAACTTACGGTAAATGGCCCGCCTGGC
TGACCGCCCAACGACCCCCGCCCATTGACGTCAATAATGACGTATGTTCCCATAGTAACGCCAATAGGGA
CTTTCCATTGACGTCAATGGGTGGAGTATTTACGGTAAACTGCCCACTTGGCAGTACATCAAGTGTATCA
TATGCCAAGTACGCCCCCTATTGACGTCAATGACGGTAAATGGCCCGCCTGGCATTATGCCCAGTACATG
ACCTTATGGGACTTTCCTACTTGGCAGTACATCTACGTATTAGTCATCGCTATTACCATGGTGATGCGGT
TTTGGCAGTACATCAATGGGCGTGGATAGCGGTTTGACTCACGGGGATTTCCAAGTCTCCACCCCATTGA
CGTCAATGGGAGTTTGTTTTGGCACCAAAATCAACGGGACTTTCCAAAATGTCGTAACAACTCCGCCCCA
TTGACGCAAATGGGCGGTAGGCGTGTACGGTGGGAGGTCTATATAAGCAGCGCGTTTTGCCTGTACTGGG
TCTCTCTGGTTAGACCAGATCTGAGCCTGGGAGCTCTCTGGCTAACTAGGGAACCCACTGCTTAAGCCTC
AATAAAGCTTGCCTTGAGTGCTTCAAGTAGTGTGTGCCCGTCTGTTGTGTGACTCTGGTAACTAGAGATC
CCTCAGACCCTTTTAGTCAGTGTGGAAAATCTCTAGCAGTGGCGCCCGAACAGGGACTTGAAAGCGAAAG
GGAAACCAGAGGAGCTCTCTCGACGCAGGACTCGGCTTGCTGAAGCGCGCACGGCAAGAGGCGAGGGGCG
GCGACTGGTGAGTACGCCAAAAATTTTGACTAGCGGAGGCTAGAAGGAGAGAGATGGGTGCGAGAGCGTC
AGTATTAAGCGGGGGAGAATTAGATCGCGATGGGAAAAAATTCGGTTAAGGCCAGGGGGAAAGAAAAAAT
ATAAATTAAAACATATAGTATGGGCAAGCAGGGAGCTAGAACGATTCGCAGTTAATCCTGGCCTGTTAGA
AACATCAGAAGGCTGTAGACAAATACTGGGACAGCTACAACCATCCCTTCAGACAGGATCAGAAGAACTT
AGATCATTATATAATACAGTAGCAACCCTCTATTGTGTGCATCAAAGGATAGAGATAAAAGACACCAAGG
AAGCTTTAGACAAGATAGAGGAAGAGCAAAACAAAAGTAAGACCACCGCACAGCAAGCGGCCGCTGATCT
TCAGACCTGGAGGAGGAGATATGAGGGACAATTGGAGAAGTGAATTATATAAATATAAAGTAGTAAAAAT
TGAACCATTAGGAGTAGCACCCACCAAGGCAAAGAGAAGAGTGGTGCAGAGAGAAAAAAGAGCAGTGGGA
ATAGGAGCTTTGTTCCTTGGGTTCTTGGGAGCAGCAGGAAGCACTATGGGCGCAGCGTCAATGACGCTGA
CGGTACAGGCCAGACAATTATTGTCTGGTATAGTGCAGCAGCAGAACAATTTGCTGAGGGCTATTGAGGC
GCAACAGCATCTGTTGCAACTCACAGTCTGGGGCATCAAGCAGCTCCAGGCAAGAATCCTGGCTGTGGAA
AGATACCTAAAGGATCAACAGCTCCTGGGGATTTGGGGTTGCTCTGGAAAACTCATTTGCACCACTGCTG
TGCCTTGGAATGCTAGTTGGAGTAATAAATCTCTGGAACAGATTTGGAATCACACGACCTGGATGGAGTG
GGACAGAGAAATTAACAATTACACAAGCTTAATACACTCCTTAATTGAAGAATCGCAAAACCAGCAAGAA
AAGAATGAACAAGAATTATTGGAATTAGATAAATGGGCAAGTTTGTGGAATTGGTTTAACATAACAAATT
GGCTGTGGTATATAAAATTATTCATAATGATAGTAGGAGGCTTGGTAGGTTTAAGAATAGTTTTTGCTGT
ACTTTCTATAGTGAATAGAGTTAGGCAGGGATATTCACCATTATCGTTTCAGACCCACCTCCCAACCCCG
AGGGGACCCGACAGGCCCGAAGGAATAGAAGAAGAAGGTGGAGAGAGAGACAGAGACAGATCCATTCGAT
TAGTGAACGGATCGGCACTGCGTGCGCCAATTCTGCAGACAAATGGCAGTATTCATCCACAATTTTAAAA
GAAAAGGGGGGATTGGGGGGTACAGTGCAGGGGAAAGAATAGTAGACATAATAGCAACAGACATACAAAC
TAAAGAATTACAAAAACAAATTACAAAAATTCAAAATTTTCGGGTTTATTACAGGGACAGCAGAGATCCA
GTTTGGTTAATTAGCTAGCTAGGTCTTGAAAGGAGTGGGAATTGGCTCCGGTGCCCGTCAGTGGGCAGAG
CGCACATCGCCCACAGTCCCCGAGAAGTTGGGGGGAGGGGTCGGCAATTGATCCGGTGCCTAGAGAAGGT
GGCGCGGGGTAAACTGGGAAAGTGATGTCGTGTACTGGCTCCGCCTTTTTCCCGAGGGTGGGGGAGAACC
GTATATAAGTGCAGTAGTCGCCGTGAACGTTCTTTTTCGCAACGGGTTTGCCGCCAGAACACAGGACCGG
TTCTAGAGCCACCATGAAACGGACAGCCGACGGAAGCGAGTTCGAGTCACCAAAGAAGAAGCGGAAAGTC
GACAAGAAGTACAGCATCGGCCTGGACATCGGCACCAACTCTGTGGGCTGGGCCGTGATCACCGACGAGT
ACAAGGTGCCCAGCAAGAAATTCAAGGTGCTGGGCAACACCGACCGGCACAGCATCAAGAAGAACCTGAT
CGGAGCCCTGCTGTTCGACAGCGGCGAAACAGCCGAGGCCACCCGGCTGAAGAGAACCGCCAGAAGAAGA
TACACCAGACGGAAGAACCGGATCTGCTATCTGCAAGAGATCTTCAGCAACGAGATGGCCAAGGTGGACG
ACAGCTTCTTCCACAGACTGGAAGAGTCCTTCCTGGTGGAAGAGGATAAGAAGCACGAGCGGCACCCCAT
CTTCGGCAACATCGTGGACGAGGTGGCCTACCACGAGAAGTACCCCACCATCTACCACCTGAGAAAGAAA
CTGGTGGACAGCACCGACAAGGCCGACCTGCGGCTGATCTATCTGGCCCTGGCCCACATGATCAAGTTCC
GGGGCCACTTCCTGATCGAGGGCGACCTGAACCCCGACAACAGCGACGTGGACAAGCTGTTCATCCAGCT
GGTGCAGACCTACAACCAGCTGTTCGAGGAAAACCCCATCAACGCCAGCGGCGTGGACGCCAAGGCCATC
CTGTCTGCCAGACTGAGCAAGAGCAGAAAGCTGGAAAATCTGATCGCCCAGCTGCCCGGCGAGAAGAAGA
ATGGCCTGTTCGGAAACCTGATTGCCCTGAGCCTGGGCCTGACCCCCAACTTCAAGAGCAACTTCGACCT
GGCCGAGGATGCCAAACTGCAGCTGAGCAAGGACACCTACGACGACGACCTGGACAACCTGCTGGCCCAG
ATCGGCGACCAGTACGCCGACCTGTTTCTGGCCGCCAAGAACCTGTCCGACGCCATCCTGCTGAGCGACA
TCCTGAGAGTGAACACCGAGATCACCAAGGCCCCCCTGAGCGCCTCTATGATCAAGAGATACGACGAGCA
CCACCAGGACCTGACCCTGCTGAAAGCTCTCGTGCGGCAGCAGCTGCCTGAGAAGTACAAAGAGATTTTC
TTCGACCAGAGCAAGAACGGCTACGCCGGCTACATTGACGGCGGAGCCAGCCAGGAAGAGTTCTACAAGT
TCATCAAGCCCATCCTGGAAAAGATGGACGGCACCGAGGAACTGCTCGTGAAGCTGAAGAGAGAGGACCT
GCTGCGGAAGCAGCGGACCTTCGACAACGGCAGCATCCCCCACCAGATCCACCTGGGAGAGCTGCACGCC
ATTCTGCGGCGGCAGGAAGATTTTTACCCATTCCTGAAGGACAACCGGGAAAAGATCGAGAAGATCCTGA
CCTTCCGCATCCCCTACTACGTGGGCCCTCTGGCCAGGGGAAACAGCAGATTCGCCTGGATGACCAGAAA
GAGCGAGGAAACCATCACCCCCTGGAACTTCGAGGAAGTGGTGGACAAGGGCGCTTCCGCCCAGAGCTTC
ATCGAGCGGATGACCAACTTCGATAAGAACCTGCCCAACGAGAAGGTGCTGCCCAAGCACAGCCTGCTGT
ACGAGTACTTCACCGTGTATAACGAGCTGACCAAAGTGAAATACGTGACCGAGGGAATGAGAAAGCCCGC
CTTCCTGAGCGGCGAGCAGAAAAAGGCCATCGTGGACCTGCTGTTCAAGACCAACCGGAAAGTGACCGTG
AAGCAGCTGAAAGAGGACTACTTCAAGAAAATCGAGTGCTTCGACTCCGTGGAAATCTCCGGCGTGGAAG
ATCGGTTCAACGCCTCCCTGGGCACATACCACGATCTGCTGAAAATTATCAAGGACAAGGACTTCCTGGA
CAATGAGGAAAACGAGGACATTCTGGAAGATATCGTGCTGACCCTGACACTGTTTGAGGACAGAGAGATG
ATCGAGGAACGGCTGAAAACCTATGCCCACCTGTTCGACGACAAAGTGATGAAGCAGCTGAAGCGGCGGA
GATACACCGGCTGGGGCAGGCTGAGCCGGAAGCTGATCAACGGCATCCGGGACAAGCAGTCCGGCAAGAC
AATCCTGGATTTCCTGAAGTCCGACGGCTTCGCCAACAGAAACTTCATGCAGCTGATCCACGACGACAGC
CTGACCTTTAAAGAGGACATCCAGAAAGCCCAGGTGTCCGGCCAGGGCGATAGCCTGCACGAGCACATTG
CCAATCTGGCCGGCAGCCCCGCCATTAAGAAGGGCATCCTGCAGACAGTGAAGGTGGTGGACGAGCTCGT
GAAAGTGATGGGCCGGCACAAGCCCGAGAACATCGTGATCGAAATGGCCAGAGAGAACCAGACCACCCAG
AAGGGACAGAAGAACAGCCGCGAGAGAATGAAGCGGATCGAAGAGGGCATCAAAGAGCTGGGCAGCCAGA
TCCTGAAAGAACACCCCGTGGAAAACACCCAGCTGCAGAACGAGAAGCTGTACCTGTACTACCTGCAGAA
TGGGCGGGATATGTACGTGGACCAGGAACTGGACATCAACCGGCTGTCCGACTACGATGTGGACGCTATC
GTGCCTCAGAGCTTTCTGAAGGACGACTCCATCGACAACAAGGTGCTGACCAGAAGCGACAAGAACCGGG
GCAAGAGCGACAACGTGCCCTCCGAAGAGGTCGTGAAGAAGATGAAGAACTACTGGCGGCAGCTGCTGAA
CGCCAAGCTGATTACCCAGAGAAAGTTCGACAATCTGACCAAGGCCGAGAGAGGCGGCCTGAGCGAACTG
GATAAGGCCGGCTTCATCAAGAGACAGCTGGTGGAAACCCGGCAGATCACAAAGCACGTGGCACAGATCC
TGGACTCCCGGATGAACACTAAGTACGACGAGAATGACAAGCTGATCCGGGAAGTGAAAGTGATCACCCT
GAAGTCCAAGCTGGTGTCCGATTTCCGGAAGGATTTCCAGTTTTACAAAGTGCGCGAGATCAACAACTAC
CACCACGCCCACGACGCCTACCTGAACGCCGTCGTGGGAACCGCCCTGATCAAAAAGTACCCTAAGCTGG
AAAGCGAGTTCGTGTACGGCGACTACAAGGTGTACGACGTGCGGAAGATGATCGCCAAGAGCGAGCAGGA
AATCGGCAAGGCTACCGCCAAGTACTTCTTCTACAGCAACATCATGAACTTTTTCAAGACCGAGATTACC
CTGGCCAACGGCGAGATCCGGAAGCGGCCTCTGATCGAGACAAACGGCGAAACCGGGGAGATCGTGTGGG
ATAAGGGCCGGGATTTTGCCACCGTGCGGAAAGTGCTGAGCATGCCCCAAGTGAATATCGTGAAAAAGAC
CGAGGTGCAGACAGGCGGCTTCAGCAAAGAGTCTATCCTGCCCAAGAGGAACAGCGATAAGCTGATCGCC
AGAAAGAAGGACTGGGACCCTAAGAAGTACGGCGGCTTCGACAGCCCCACCGTGGCCTATTCTGTGCTGG
TGGTGGCCAAAGTGGAAAAGGGCAAGTCCAAGAAACTGAAGAGTGTGAAAGAGCTGCTGGGGATCACCAT
CATGGAAAGAAGCAGCTTCGAGAAGAATCCCATCGACTTTCTGGAAGCCAAGGGCTACAAAGAAGTGAAA
AAGGACCTGATCATCAAGCTGCCTAAGTACTCCCTGTTCGAGCTGGAAAACGGCCGGAAGAGAATGCTGG
CCTCTGCCGGCGAACTGCAGAAGGGAAACGAACTGGCCCTGCCCTCCAAATATGTGAACTTCCTGTACCT
GGCCAGCCACTATGAGAAGCTGAAGGGCTCCCCCGAGGATAATGAGCAGAAACAGCTGTTTGTGGAACAG
CACAAGCACTACCTGGACGAGATCATCGAGCAGATCAGCGAGTTCTCCAAGAGAGTGATCCTGGCCGACG
CTAATCTGGACAAAGTGCTGTCCGCCTACAACAAGCACCGGGATAAGCCCATCAGAGAGCAGGCCGAGAA
TATCATCCACCTGTTTACCCTGACCAATCTGGGAGCCCCTGCCGCCTTCAAGTACTTTGACACCACCATC
GACCGGAAGAGGTACACCAGCACCAAAGAGGTGCTGGACGCCACCCTGATCCACCAGAGCATCACCGGCC
TGTACGAGACACGGATCGACCTGTCTCAGCTGGGAGGTGACTCCGGCGGAAGCTCTGGTGGCAGCAAGCG
GACCGCCGACGGCTCTGAATTCGAGAGCCCTAAGAAGAAAAGAAAGGTGAGCGGAGGCTCTAGCGGCGGA
AGCACCCTGAACATTGAAGACGAGTATAGACTGCATGAAACAAGCAAGGAACCCGACGTGTCCCTGGGCT
CCACCTGGCTGTCCGACTTTCCCCAGGCCTGGGCCGAGACAGGAGGAATGGGCCTGGCCGTGCGGCAGGC
ACCCCTGATCATCCCTCTGAAGGCCACCTCTACACCCGTGAGCATCAAGCAGTACCCTATGTCTCAGGAG
GCCAGACTGGGCATCAAGCCTCACATCCAGAGGCTGCTGGACCAGGGCATCCTGGTGCCATGCCAGAGCC
CCTGGAACACACCACTGCTGCCCGTGAAGAAGCCAGGCACCAATGACTATAGACCCGTGCAGGATCTGAG
AGAGGTGAACAAGAGGGTGGAGGATATCCACCCCACCGTGCCCAACCCTTACAATCTGCTGTCCGGCCTG
CCCCCTTCTCACCAGTGGTATACAGTGCTGGACCTGAAGGATGCCTTCTTTTGTCTGAGACTGCACCCTA
CCAGCCAGCCACTGTTCGCCTTTGAGTGGAGGGACCCTGAGATGGGCATCTCTGGCCAGCTGACCTGGAC
ACGCCTGCCTCAGGGCTTCAAGAATAGCCCAACACTGTTTAACGAGGCCCTGCACCGCGACCTGGCAGAT
TTCCGGATCCAGCACCCAGATCTGATCCTGCTGCAGTACGTGGACGATCTGCTGCTGGCCGCCACCAGCG
AGCTGGATTGCCAGCAGGGAACACGCGCCCTGCTGCAGACCCTGGGAAACCTGGGATATAGGGCATCCGC
CAAGAAGGCCCAGATCTGTCAGAAGCAGGTGAAGTACCTGGGCTATCTGCTGAAGGAGGGCCAGAGATGG
CTGACAGAGGCCAGGAAGGAGACAGTGATGGGCCAGCCAACACCCAAGACCCCAAGACAGCTGAGGGAGT
TCCTGGGCAAAGCAGGATTTTGCAGGCTGTTCATCCCAGGATTCGCAGAGATGGCAGCACCTCTGTACCC
ACTGACCAAGCCGGGCACCCTGTTTAATTGGGGCCCTGACCAGCAGAAGGCCTATCAGGAGATCAAGCAG
GCCCTGCTGACAGCACCAGCCCTGGGCCTGCCAGACCTGACCAAGCCTTTCGAGCTGTTTGTGGATGAGA
AGCAGGGCTACGCCAAGGGCGTGCTGACCCAGAAGCTGGGACCATGGAGACGGCCCGTGGCCTATCTGTC
CAAGAAGCTGGACCCAGTGGCAGCAGGATGGCCACCATGCCTGAGGATGGTGGCAGCAATCGCCGTGCTG
ACAAAGGATGCCGGCAAGCTGACCATGGGACAGCCACTGGTCATCCTGGCACCACACGCAGTGGAGGCCC
TGGTGAAGCAGCCTCCAGATCGCTGGCTGTCTAACGCCCGGATGACACACTACCAGGCCCTGCTGCTGGA
CACCGATCGCGTGCAGTTTGGCCCTGTGGTGGCCCTGAATCCAGCCACCCTGCTGCCTCTGCCAGAGGAG
GGCCTGCAGCACAACTGTCTGGACATCCTGGCAGAGGCACACGGAACAAGGCCAGACCTGACCGATCAGC
CCCTGCCTGACGCCGATCACACATGGTATACCGATGGAAGCTCCCTGCTGCAGGAGGGCCAGAGGAAGGC
AGGAGCAGCAGTGACCACAGAGACAGAAGTGATCTGGGCCAAGGCCCTGCCAGCAGGCACATCCGCCCAG
CGGGCCGAGCTGATCGCCCTGACCCAGGCCCTGAAGATGGCCGAGGGCAAGAAGCTGAACGTGTACACAG
ACTCCAGATATGCCTTCGCCACCGCACACATCCACGGAGAGATCTACAGGCGCCGGGGCTGGCTGACCTC
TGAGGGCAAGGAGATCAAGAACAAGGATGAGATCCTGGCCCTGCTGAAGGCCCTGTTTCTGCCCAAGCGG
CTGAGCATCATCCACTGTCCTGGACACCAGAAGGGACACTCCGCCGAGGCAAGGGGCAATCGGATGGCCG
ACCAGGCCGCCAGAAAGGCTGCTATTACTGAAACTCCCGACACTTCCACTCTGCTGATTGAAAACTCCTC
CCCTTCTGGCGGCTCAAAAAGAACCGCCGACGGCAGCGAATTCGAGTCTCCCAAGAAGAAGAGGAAAGTC
GGCTCTGGCCCTGCCGCTAAGAGAGTGAAGCTGGACGGATCCGGCGCAACAAACTTCTCTCTGCTGAAAC
AAGCCGGAGATGTCGAAGAGAATCCTGGACCGATGGCCAAGCCTTTGTCTCAAGAAGAATCCACCCTCAT
TGAAAGAGCAACGGCTACAATCAACAGCATCCCCATCTCTGAAGACTACAGCGTCGCCAGCGCAGCTCTC
TCTAGCGACGGCCGCATCTTCACTGGTGTCAATGTATATCATTTTACTGGGGGACCTTGTGCAGAACTCG
TGGTGCTGGGCACTGCTGCTGCTGCGGCAGCTGGCAACCTGACTTGTATCGTCGCGATCGGAAATGAGAA
CAGGGGCATCTTGAGCCCCTGCGGACGGTGCCGACAGGTGCTTCTCGATCTGCATCCTGGGATCAAAGCC
ATAGTGAAGGACAGTGATGGACAGCCGACGGCAGTTGGGATTCGTGAATTGCTGCCCTCTGGTTATGTGT
GGGAGGGCTAACCGGTCGATATCAAGCTTATCGGTAATCAACCTCTGGATTACAAAATTTGTGAAAGATT
GACTGGTATTCTTAACTATGTTGCTCCTTTTACGCTATGTGGATACGCTGCTTTAATGCCTTTGTATCAT
GCTATTGCTTCCCGTATGGCTTTCATTTTCTCCTCCTTGTATAAATCCTGGTTGCTGTCTCTTTATGAGG
AGTTGTGGCCCGTTGTCAGGCAACGTGGCGTGGTGTGCACTGTGTTTGCTGACGCAACCCCCACTGGTTG
GGGCATTGCCACCACCTGTCAGCTCCTTTCCGGGACTTTCGCTTTCCCCCTCCCTATTGCCACGGCGGAA
CTCATCGCCGCCTGCCTTGCCCGCTGCTGGACAGGGGCTCGGCTGTTGGGCACTGACAATTCCGTGGTGT
TGTCGGGGAAATCATCGTCCTTTCCTTGGCTGCTCGCCTGTGTTGCCACCTGGATTCTGCGCGGGACGTC
CTTCTGCTACGTCCCTTCGGCCCTCAATCCAGCGGACCTTCCTTCCCGCGGCCTGCTGCCGGCTCTGCGG
CCTCTTCCGCGTCTTCGCCTTCGCCCTCAGACGAGTCGGATCTCCCTTTGGGCCGCCTCCCCGCATCGAT
ACCGTCGACCTCGAGACCTAGAAAAACATGGAGCAATCACAAGTAGCAATACAGCAGCTACCAATGCTGA
TTGTGCCTGGCTAGAAGCACAAGAGGAGGAGGAGGTGGGTTTTCCAGTCACACCTCAGGTACCTTTAAGA
CCAATGACTTACAAGGCAGCTGTAGATCTTAGCCACTTTTTAAAAGAAAAGGGGGGACTGGAAGGGCTAA
TTCACTCCCAACGAAGACAAGATATCCTTGATCTGTGGATCTACCACACACAAGGCTACTTCCCTGATTG
GCAGAACTACACACCAGGGCCAGGGATCAGATATCCACTGACCTTTGGATGGTGCTACAAGCTAGTACCA
GTTGAGCAAGAGAAGGTAGAAGAAGCCAATGAAGGAGAGAACACCCGCTT
Features (pLannotate 1.2.2; 35 found; start..end, strand, type, name):
    119..299     +  LTR            5' LTR (truncated): truncated 5' long terminal repeat (LTR) from HIV-1
    331..555     +  polyA_signal   bGH poly(A) signal: bovine growth hormone polyadenylation signal
    559..580     +  promoter       SV40 promoter (fragment): SV40 enhancer and early promoter
    601..1029    +  rep_origin     f1 ori (sequence partly withheld): f1 bacteriophage origin of replication; arrow indicates direction of (+) strand synthesis
   1056..1127    +  promoter       SV40 promoter (fragment): SV40 enhancer and early promoter
   1128..1199    +  promoter       SV40 promoter (fragment): SV40 enhancer and early promoter
   1203..1337    +  rep_origin     SV40 ori: SV40 origin of replication
   1399..1446    +  promoter       EM7 promoter: synthetic bacterial promoter&nbsp
   1465..1839    +  CDS            BleoR: antibiotic-binding protein; Sh ble from Streptoalloteichus hindustanus; confers resistance to bleomycin, phleomycin, and Zeocin™
   1849..1974    +  CDS            ble (fragment): BLE_KLEPN - Experimental evidence at protein level: Swiss-Prot protein existence level 1. Binding protein with a strong affinity to the bleomycin family of antibiotics. Binds to CL990; an antimitotic-antibiotic compound. From Klebsiella pneumoniae.
   1969..2090    +  polyA_signal   SV40 poly(A) signal: SV40 polyadenylation signal
   2161..2183    -  protein_bind   lac operator (fragment): The lac repressor binds to the lac operator to inhibit transcription in E. coli. This inhibition can be relieved by adding lactose or isopropyl-β-D-thiogalactopyranoside (IPTG). lac repressor encoded by lacI
   2187..2217    -  promoter       lac promoter: promoter for the E. coli lac operon
   2232..2253    -  protein_bind   CAP binding site: CAP binding activates transcription in the presence of cAMP. E. coli catabolite activator protein
   2266..2358    -  CDS            lacI (fragment): lac repressor; lacI; The lac repressor binds to the lac operator to inhibit transcription in E. coli. This inhibition can be relieved by adding lactose or isopropyl-β-D-thiogalactopyranoside (IPTG).
   2541..3129    -  rep_origin     ori: high-copy-number ColE1/pMB1/pBR322/pUC origin of replication
   3300..4160    -  CDS            AmpR: β-lactamase; bla; confers resistance to ampicillin, carbenicillin, and related antibiotics
   4161..4265    -  promoter       AmpR promoter: bla
   4324..4376    -  misc_feature   bom (fragment): basis of mobility region from pBR322
   4531..4910    +  enhancer       CMV enhancer: human cytomegalovirus immediate early enhancer
   4911..5110    +  promoter       CMV promoter: human cytomegalovirus (CMV) immediate early promoter
   5128..5308    +  LTR            5' LTR (truncated): truncated 5' long terminal repeat (LTR) from HIV-1
   5355..5480    +  misc_feature   HIV-1 Ψ: packaging signal of human immunodeficiency virus type 1
   5464..5827    +  CDS            HIV-1 gag (fragment): gag protein from human immunodeficiency virus 1; gag
   5973..6206    +  misc_feature   RRE: The Rev response element (RRE) of HIV-1 allows for Rev-dependent mRNA export from the nucleus to the cytoplasm.
   6583..6683    +  CDS            Rev (fragment): human immunodeficiency virus 1 (HIV-1) Rev protein; rev; enhances nuclear export of unspliced and incompletely spliced viral mRNAs
   6733..6850    +  misc_feature   cPPT/CTS: central polypurine tract and central termination sequence of HIV-1
   6899..6917    +  CDS            small t antigen (fragment): SV40 (simian virus 40) small t antigen
   6943..7154    +  promoter       EF-1α core promoter: core promoter for human elongation factor EF-1α
   7231..11332   +  CDS            dCas9 (fragment): catalytically dead mutant of the Cas9 endonuclease from the Streptococcus pyogenes Type II CRISPR/Cas system RNA-guided DNA-binding protein that lacks endonuclease activity due to the D10A mutation in the RuvC catalytic domain and the N863A mutation in the HNH catalytic domain
  11434..13464   +  CDS            gag-pol (fragment): POL_MLVMS - Experimental evidence at protein level: Swiss-Prot protein existence level 1. [Integrase]: Catalyzes viral DNA integration into the host chromosome, by performing a series of DNA cutting and joining reactions. This enzyme activity takes place after virion entry into a cell and reverse transcription of the RNA genome in dsDNA. The first step in the integration process is 3' processing. This step requires a complex comprising the viral genome, matrix protein and integrase. This complex is called the pre-integration complex (PIC). The integrase protein removes 2 nucleotides from each
  13633..14031   +  CDS            BSD: blasticidin S deaminase; Aspergillus terreus BSD; confers resistance to blasticidin
  14036..14053   +  misc_feature   MCS (fragment): pBluescript multiple cloning site
  14056..14644   +  misc_feature   WPRE: woodchuck hepatitis virus posttranscriptional regulatory element
  14581..112     +  CDS            nef (fragment) (across the origin): NEF_HV1H2 - Experimental evidence at protein level: Swiss-Prot protein existence level 1. Extracellular Nef protein targets CD4(+) T-lymphocytes for apoptosis by interacting with CXCR4 surface receptors. From Human immunodeficiency virus type 1 group M subtype B (isolate HXB2) (HIV-1).
