[The description below was written by a language model from this plasmid's Addgene catalogue record and pLannotate feature annotations shown in this document.]
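Description:
pLenti-PE2max-BSD is a 15 kb lentiviral transfer plasmid for stable mammalian expression of the PEmax prime editor, built on the pLenti-PE2-BSD backbone. In bacteria it is maintained through a high-copy ColE1/pUC-type origin and ampicillin resistance. The backbone also carries an f1 origin and an SV40 promoter/ori plus EM7-driven bleomycin/Zeocin resistance cassette that lies outside the packaged region. The viral portion follows a third-generation layout. A CMV enhancer/promoter drives a truncated HIV-1 5' LTR, so genomic RNA is transcribed without Tat. This is followed by the Ψ packaging signal with partial gag sequence, the Rev response element for nuclear export of the unspliced genome, and the cPPT/CTS. A WPRE sits after the payload to raise transcript levels, and the truncated 3' LTR is followed by a bGH polyadenylation signal.

The payload is a 6.8 kb synthetic open reading frame under an EF-1α promoter, which the feature table annotates as the core promoter. It encodes an SV40 NLS, SpCas9 carrying R221K, N394K and H840A, an MMLV reverse transcriptase, and C-terminal SV40 and c-Myc NLSs. H840A makes the Cas9 a nickase. The automated annotation labels this region "dCas9" and the reverse transcriptase "gag-pol", which are nearest-match names rather than accurate descriptions. A P2A peptide links the editor to blasticidin S deaminase, so both proteins come from one transcript and blasticidin resistance reports editor expression.

No guide RNA cassette is annotated, so the pegRNA has to be supplied separately. The construct is used to make lentivirus and derive blasticidin-selected cell populations expressing PEmax; the associated publication concerns predicting prime editing efficiencies across editing systems and cell types.
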