Addgene plasmid #191102: pLenti-PE2max-BSD
Purpose: Lentiviral expression plasmid of PEmax prime editor with P2A-BSD marker
Depositing lab: Hyongbum Kim. Depositing organization: Yonsei University Health System. Publication: Prediction of efficiencies for diverse prime editing systems in multiple cell types. Yu G, Kim HK, Park J, Kwak H, Cheong Y, Kim D, Kim J, Kim J, Kim HH. Cell. 2023 Apr 21:S0092-8674(23)00331-8. doi: 10.1016/j.cell.2023.03.034. PubMed 37119812.
Backbone
  Vector backbone: pLenti-PE2-BSD
  Backbone manufacturer: Hyongbum Kim
  Backbone size w/o insert (bp): 8228
  Total vector size (bp): 15050
  Vector type: Mammalian Expression, Lentiviral, CRISPR
  Selectable markers: Blasticidin
Growth in bacteria
  Bacterial resistance: Ampicillin, 100 μg/mL
  Growth temperature: 37°C
  Growth strain: NEB Stable
  Copy number: High Copy
Gene/Insert
  Gene/Insert name: PEmax-P2A-BSD (alt name: SV40NLS - SpCas9 (R221K, N394K, H840A) - MMLV_RT - SV40NLS - cMycNLS)
  Species: Synthetic
  Insert size (bp): 6822
  Mutation: Changed R221K, N394K, H840A from SpCas9
  Promoter: EF-1a
  Cloning method: Gibson Cloning
  Sequencing primers: 5′ ggtcggcaattgatccggtg; 3′ agcagcgtatccacatagcg
Terms and licenses: Academic/Nonprofit Terms; Industry Terms: Not Available to Industry
How to cite: pLenti-PE2max-BSD was a gift from Hyongbum Kim (Addgene plasmid # 191102 ; http://n2t.net/addgene:191102 ; RRID:Addgene_191102)
